Addgene plasmid #76930: CAMK2A gRNA (BRDN0001162457)
Purpose: 3rd generation lentiviral gRNA plasmid targeting human CAMK2A
Depositing lab: John Doench & David Root. Depositing organization: Broad Institute. Publication: Optimized sgRNA design to maximize activity and minimize off-target effects of CRISPR-Cas9. Doench JG, Fusi N, Sullender M, Hegde M, Vaimberg EW, Donovan KF, Smith I, Tothova Z, Wilen C, Orchard R, Virgin HW, Listgarten J, Root DE. Nat Biotechnol. 2016 Jan 18. doi: 10.1038/nbt.3437. PubMed 26780180.
Backbone
  Vector backbone: lentiGuide-Puro
  Backbone manufacturer: Zhang Lab (Addgene plasmid # 52963)
  Vector type: Mammalian Expression, Lentiviral, CRISPR
  Selectable markers: Puromycin
Growth in bacteria
  Bacterial resistance: Ampicillin, 100 μg/mL
  Growth temperature: 37°C
  Growth strain: DH5alpha
  Copy number: High Copy
Gene/Insert
  Gene/Insert name: CAMK2A (alt names: CAMK2A; NM_015981.3)
  gRNA/shRNA sequence: GACACTCACATCATAGGCGC
  Species: H. sapiens (human)
  Entrez Gene: CAMK2A (a.k.a. CAMKA, CaMKIINalpha, CaMKIIalpha, MRD53, MRT63)
  Promoter: hU6
  Cloning method: Unknown
  Sequencing primers: 5′ U6-F; 3′ pS2-R
Terms and licenses: Academic/Nonprofit Terms; Industry Terms: Not Available to Industry
Depositor comments: The gRNA was designed to target the following Genbank reference sequence(s): NM_015981.3,NM_171825.2. Note that this plasmid does NOT contain Cas9. It should be used in conjunction with lentiCas9-Blast (Addgene #52962) or otherwise with cell lines already expressing Cas9. Browse the full kinome gRNA library at http://www.addgene.org/pooled-library/broadgpp-human-kinome/ or visit http://www.broadinstitute.org/rnai/public/ for detailed protocols and information.
How to cite: CAMK2A gRNA (BRDN0001162457) was a gift from John Doench & David Root (Addgene plasmid # 76930 ; http://n2t.net/addgene:76930 ; RRID:Addgene_76930)
