[The description below was written by a language model from this plasmid's Addgene catalogue record and pLannotate feature annotations shown in this document.]
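Description:
CAMK2A gRNA (BRDN0001162457) is a third-generation lentiviral guide RNA plasmid built on the lentiGuide-Puro backbone and designed to target human CAMK2A, the gene encoding the alpha subunit of calcium/calmodulin-dependent protein kinase II. It is propagated in E. coli as a high-copy plasmid through a ColE1/pUC-type origin with ampicillin selection from the β-lactamase gene. The backbone also carries an f1 origin, an SV40 origin and poly(A) signal, and residual lac, T7 and T3 cloning-vector elements.

The viral portion is organised as a self-inactivating HIV-1 transfer vector. An RSV promoter fused to a truncated 5' LTR drives Tat-independent production of the genomic RNA in packaging cells. It is followed by the Ψ packaging signal with a partial gag sequence, the Rev response element for nuclear export, a cPPT/CTS that aids nuclear import, and a ΔU3 3' LTR that disables LTR promoter activity after integration. Between the LTRs sit two expression units. The human U6 RNA polymerase III promoter transcribes the CAMK2A-specific spacer joined to the Streptococcus pyogenes Cas9 guide scaffold. The EF-1α promoter with its intron A drives puromycin N-acetyltransferase for selection of transduced mammalian cells, with a WPRE downstream to enhance transcript expression.

The plasmid does not encode Cas9, so it is meant for use with a separate Cas9 lentivirus or in cells that already express Cas9, where it directs cutting and knockout of CAMK2A. The guide was designed against two CAMK2A reference transcripts and is one member of a human kinome gRNA collection derived from work on optimised sgRNA design.
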