Features (pLannotate 1.2.2; 29 found; start..end, strand, type, name):
     14..80      +  CDS            small t antigen (fragment): SV40 (simian virus 40) small t antigen
    106..317     +  promoter       EF-1α core promoter: core promoter for human elongation factor EF-1α
    318..1256    +  intron         EF-1α intron A: intron upstream of the start codon of human EF-1α
   1278..1877    +  CDS            PuroR (fragment): puromycin N-acetyltransferase; pac from Streptomyces; confers resistance to puromycin
   1893..2481    +  misc_feature   WPRE: woodchuck hepatitis virus posttranscriptional regulatory element
   2532..2551    +  misc_feature   cPPT/CTS (fragment): central polypurine tract and central termination sequence of HIV-1
   2553..2786    +  LTR            3' LTR (ΔU3): self-inactivating 3' long terminal repeat (LTR) from HIV-1
   2864..2985    +  polyA_signal   SV40 poly(A) signal: SV40 polyadenylation signal
   3025..3160    +  rep_origin     SV40 ori: SV40 origin of replication
   3181..3199    -  promoter       T7 promoter: promoter for bacteriophage T7 RNA polymerase
   3207..3362    +  CDS            lacZα (fragment): LacZα fragment of β-galactosidase; lacZ fragment
   3367..3795    +  rep_origin     f1 ori (sequence partly withheld): f1 bacteriophage origin of replication; arrow indicates direction of (+) strand synthesis
   3848..3952    +  promoter       AmpR promoter: bla
   3953..4813    +  CDS            AmpR: β-lactamase; bla; confers resistance to ampicillin, carbenicillin, and related antibiotics
   4984..5572    +  rep_origin     ori: high-copy-number ColE1/pMB1/pBR322/pUC origin of replication
   5755..5847    +  CDS            lacI (fragment): lac repressor; lacI; The lac repressor binds to the lac operator to inhibit transcription in E. coli. This inhibition can be relieved by adding lactose or isopropyl-β-D-thiogalactopyranoside (IPTG).
   5860..5881    +  protein_bind   CAP binding site: CAP binding activates transcription in the presence of cAMP. E. coli catabolite activator protein
   5896..5926    +  promoter       lac promoter: promoter for the E. coli lac operon
   5934..5950    +  protein_bind   lac operator: The lac repressor binds to the lac operator to inhibit transcription in E. coli. This inhibition can be relieved by adding lactose or isopropyl-β-D-thiogalactopyranoside (IPTG). lac repressor encoded by lacI
   5995..6013    +  promoter       T3 promoter: promoter for bacteriophage T3 RNA polymerase
   6041..6267    +  promoter       RSV promoter: Rous sarcoma virus enhancer/promoter
   6268..6448    +  LTR            5' LTR (truncated): truncated 5' long terminal repeat (LTR) from HIV-1
   6495..6620    +  misc_feature   HIV-1 Ψ: packaging signal of human immunodeficiency virus type 1
   6604..6967    +  CDS            HIV-1 gag (fragment): gag protein from human immunodeficiency virus 1; gag
   7113..7346    +  misc_feature   RRE: The Rev response element (RRE) of HIV-1 allows for Rev-dependent mRNA export from the nucleus to the cytoplasm.
   7723..7749    +  CDS            Rev (fragment): human immunodeficiency virus 1 (HIV-1) Rev protein; rev; enhances nuclear export of unspliced and incompletely spliced viral mRNAs
   7753..7993    +  promoter       U6 promoter: RNA polymerase III promoter for human U6 snRNA
   8023..8098    +  misc_RNA       gRNA scaffold: guide RNA scaffold for the Streptococcus pyogenes CRISPR/Cas9 system
   8154..8271    +  misc_feature   cPPT/CTS: central polypurine tract and central termination sequence of HIV-1
>Addgene plasmid #76930 | CAMK2A gRNA (BRDN0001162457) | addgene full sequence | sequence record 186784 | Addgene Assembled Sequence
CCCGGGTGCAAAGATGGATAAAGTTTTAAACAGAGAGGAATCTTTGCAGCTAATGGACCTTCTAGGTCTT
GAAAGGAGTGGGAATTGGCTCCGGTGCCCGTCAGTGGGCAGAGCGCACATCGCCCACAGTCCCCGAGAAG
TTGGGGGGAGGGGTCGGCAATTGATCCGGTGCCTAGAGAAGGTGGCGCGGGGTAAACTGGGAAAGTGATG
TCGTGTACTGGCTCCGCCTTTTTCCCGAGGGTGGGGGAGAACCGTATATAAGTGCAGTAGTCGCCGTGAA
CGTTCTTTTTCGCAACGGGTTTGCCGCCAGAACACAGGTAAGTGCCGTGTGTGGTTCCCGCGGGCCTGGC
CTCTTTACGGGTTATGGCCCTTGCGTGCCTTGAATTACTTCCACCTGGCTGCAGTACGTGATTCTTGATC
CCGAGCTTCGGGTTGGAAGTGGGTGGGAGAGTTCGAGGCCTTGCGCTTAAGGAGCCCCTTCGCCTCGTGC
TTGAGTTGAGGCCTGGCCTGGGCGCTGGGGCCGCCGCGTGCGAATCTGGTGGCACCTTCGCGCCTGTCTC
GCTGCTTTCGATAAGTCTCTAGCCATTTAAAATTTTTGATGACCTGCTGCGACGCTTTTTTTCTGGCAAG
ATAGTCTTGTAAATGCGGGCCAAGATCTGCACACTGGTATTTCGGTTTTTGGGGCCGCGGGCGGCGACGG
GGCCCGTGCGTCCCAGCGCACATGTTCGGCGAGGCGGGGCCTGCGAGCGCGGCCACCGAGAATCGGACGG
GGGTAGTCTCAAGCTGGCCGGCCTGCTCTGGTGCCTGGCCTCGCGCCGCCGTGTATCGCCCCGCCCTGGG
CGGCAAGGCTGGCCCGGTCGGCACCAGTTGCGTGAGCGGAAAGATGGCCGCTTCCCGGCCCTGCTGCAGG
GAGCTCAAAATGGAGGACGCGGCGCTCGGGAGAGCGGGCGGGTGAGTCACCCACACAAAGGAAAAGGGCC
TTTCCGTCCTCAGCCGTCGCTTCATGTGACTCCACGGAGTACCGGGCGCCGTCCAGGCACCTCGATTAGT
TCTCGAGCTTTTGGAGTACGTCGTCTTTAGGTTGGGGGGAGGGGTTTTATGCGATGGAGTTTCCCCACAC
TGAGTGGGTGGAGACTGAAGTTAGGCCAGCTTGGCACTTGATGTAATTCTCCTTGGAATTTGCCCTTTTT
GAGTTTGGATCTTGGTTCATTCTCAAGCCTCAGACAGTGGTTCAAAGTTTTTTTCTTCCATTTCAGGTGT
CGTGACGTACGGCCACCATGACCGAGTACAAGCCCACGGTGCGCCTCGCCACCCGCGACGACGTCCCCAG
GGCCGTACGCACCCTCGCCGCCGCGTTCGCCGACTACCCCGCCACGCGCCACACCGTCGATCCGGACCGC
CACATCGAGCGGGTCACCGAGCTGCAAGAACTCTTCCTCACGCGCGTCGGGCTCGACATCGGCAAGGTGT
GGGTCGCGGACGACGGCGCCGCCGTGGCGGTCTGGACCACGCCGGAGAGCGTCGAAGCGGGGGCGGTGTT
CGCCGAGATCGGCCCGCGCATGGCCGAGTTGAGCGGTTCCCGGCTGGCCGCGCAGCAACAGATGGAAGGC
CTCCTGGCGCCGCACCGGCCCAAGGAGCCCGCGTGGTTCCTGGCCACCGTCGGAGTCTCGCCCGACCACC
AGGGCAAGGGTCTGGGCAGCGCCGTCGTGCTCCCCGGAGTGGAGGCGGCCGAGCGCGCCGGGGTGCCCGC
CTTCCTGGAGACCTCCGCGCCCCGCAACCTCCCCTTCTACGAGCGGCTCGGCTTCACCGTCACCGCCGAC
GTCGAGGTGCCCGAAGGACCGCGCACCTGGTGCATGACCCGCAAGCCCGGTGCCTGAACGCGTTAAGTCG
ACAATCAACCTCTGGATTACAAAATTTGTGAAAGATTGACTGGTATTCTTAACTATGTTGCTCCTTTTAC
GCTATGTGGATACGCTGCTTTAATGCCTTTGTATCATGCTATTGCTTCCCGTATGGCTTTCATTTTCTCC
TCCTTGTATAAATCCTGGTTGCTGTCTCTTTATGAGGAGTTGTGGCCCGTTGTCAGGCAACGTGGCGTGG
TGTGCACTGTGTTTGCTGACGCAACCCCCACTGGTTGGGGCATTGCCACCACCTGTCAGCTCCTTTCCGG
GACTTTCGCTTTCCCCCTCCCTATTGCCACGGCGGAACTCATCGCCGCCTGCCTTGCCCGCTGCTGGACA
GGGGCTCGGCTGTTGGGCACTGACAATTCCGTGGTGTTGTCGGGGAAATCATCGTCCTTTCCTTGGCTGC
TCGCCTGTGTTGCCACCTGGATTCTGCGCGGGACGTCCTTCTGCTACGTCCCTTCGGCCCTCAATCCAGC
GGACCTTCCTTCCCGCGGCCTGCTGCCGGCTCTGCGGCCTCTTCCGCGTCTTCGCCTTCGCCCTCAGACG
AGTCGGATCTCCCTTTGGGCCGCCTCCCCGCGTCGACTTTAAGACCAATGACTTACAAGGCAGCTGTAGA
TCTTAGCCACTTTTTAAAAGAAAAGGGGGGACTGGAAGGGCTAATTCACTCCCAACGAAGACAAGATCTG
CTTTTTGCTTGTACTGGGTCTCTCTGGTTAGACCAGATCTGAGCCTGGGAGCTCTCTGGCTAACTAGGGA
ACCCACTGCTTAAGCCTCAATAAAGCTTGCCTTGAGTGCTTCAAGTAGTGTGTGCCCGTCTGTTGTGTGA
CTCTGGTAACTAGAGATCCCTCAGACCCTTTTAGTCAGTGTGGAAAATCTCTAGCAGTACGTATAGTAGT
TCATGTCATCTTATTATTCAGTATTTATAACTTGCAAAGAAATGAATATCAGAGAGTGAGAGGAACTTGT
TTATTGCAGCTTATAATGGTTACAAATAAAGCAATAGCATCACAAATTTCACAAATAAAGCATTTTTTTC
ACTGCATTCTAGTTGTGGTTTGTCCAAACTCATCAATGTATCTTATCATGTCTGGCTCTAGCTATCCCGC
CCCTAACTCCGCCCATCCCGCCCCTAACTCCGCCCAGTTCCGCCCATTCTCCGCCCCATGGCTGACTAAT
TTTTTTTATTTATGCAGAGGCCGAGGCCGCCTCGGCCTCTGAGCTATTCCAGAAGTAGTGAGGAGGCTTT
TTTGGAGGCCTAGGGACGTACCCAATTCGCCCTATAGTGAGTCGTATTACGCGCGCTCACTGGCCGTCGT
TTTACAACGTCGTGACTGGGAAAACCCTGGCGTTACCCAACTTAATCGCCTTGCAGCACATCCCCCTTTC
GCCAGCTGGCGTAATAGCGAAGAGGCCCGCACCGATCGCCCTTCCCAACAGTTGCGCAGCCTGAATGGCG
AATGGG
[124 nt withheld, positions 3367-3490]
C
[91 nt withheld, positions 3492-3582]
A
[49 nt withheld, positions 3584-3632]
CCTTTGACGTTGGAGTCCACGTTCTTT
[37 nt withheld, positions 3660-3696]
ACCCTATCTCGGTCTATTCTTTTGATTTATAAGGGATTTTGCCGATTTCGGCCTATTGGTTAAAAAATGA
GCTGATTTAACAAAAATTTAACGCGAATTTTAACAAAATATTAACGCTTACAATTTAGGTGGCACTTTTC
GGGGAAATGTGCGCGGAACCCCTATTTGTTTATTTTTCTAAATACATTCAAATATGTATCCGCTCATGAG
ACAATAACCCTGATAAATGCTTCAATAATATTGAAAAAGGAAGAGTATGAGTATTCAACATTTCCGTGTC
GCCCTTATTCCCTTTTTTGCGGCATTTTGCCTTCCTGTTTTTGCTCACCCAGAAACGCTGGTGAAAGTAA
AAGATGCTGAAGATCAGTTGGGTGCACGAGTGGGTTACATCGAACTGGATCTCAACAGCGGTAAGATCCT
TGAGAGTTTTCGCCCCGAAGAACGTTTTCCAATGATGAGCACTTTTAAAGTTCTGCTATGTGGCGCGGTA
TTATCCCGTATTGACGCCGGGCAAGAGCAACTCGGTCGCCGCATACACTATTCTCAGAATGACTTGGTTG
AGTACTCACCAGTCACAGAAAAGCATCTTACGGATGGCATGACAGTAAGAGAATTATGCAGTGCTGCCAT
AACCATGAGTGATAACACTGCGGCCAACTTACTTCTGACAACGATCGGAGGACCGAAGGAGCTAACCGCT
TTTTTGCACAACATGGGGGATCATGTAACTCGCCTTGATCGTTGGGAACCGGAGCTGAATGAAGCCATAC
CAAACGACGAGCGTGACACCACGATGCCTGTAGCAATGGCAACAACGTTGCGCAAACTATTAACTGGCGA
ACTACTTACTCTAGCTTCCCGGCAACAATTAATAGACTGGATGGAGGCGGATAAAGTTGCAGGACCACTT
CTGCGCTCGGCCCTTCCGGCTGGCTGGTTTATTGCTGATAAATCTGGAGCCGGTGAGCGTGGGTCTCGCG
GTATCATTGCAGCACTGGGGCCAGATGGTAAGCCCTCCCGTATCGTAGTTATCTACACGACGGGGAGTCA
GGCAACTATGGATGAACGAAATAGACAGATCGCTGAGATAGGTGCCTCACTGATTAAGCATTGGTAACTG
TCAGACCAAGTTTACTCATATATACTTTAGATTGATTTAAAACTTCATTTTTAATTTAAAAGGATCTAGG
TGAAGATCCTTTTTGATAATCTCATGACCAAAATCCCTTAACGTGAGTTTTCGTTCCACTGAGCGTCAGA
CCCCGTAGAAAAGATCAAAGGATCTTCTTGAGATCCTTTTTTTCTGCGCGTAATCTGCTGCTTGCAAACA
AAAAAACCACCGCTACCAGCGGTGGTTTGTTTGCCGGATCAAGAGCTACCAACTCTTTTTCCGAAGGTAA
CTGGCTTCAGCAGAGCGCAGATACCAAATACTGTTCTTCTAGTGTAGCCGTAGTTAGGCCACCACTTCAA
GAACTCTGTAGCACCGCCTACATACCTCGCTCTGCTAATCCTGTTACCAGTGGCTGCTGCCAGTGGCGAT
AAGTCGTGTCTTACCGGGTTGGACTCAAGACGATAGTTACCGGATAAGGCGCAGCGGTCGGGCTGAACGG
GGGGTTCGTGCACACAGCCCAGCTTGGAGCGAACGACCTACACCGAACTGAGATACCTACAGCGTGAGCT
ATGAGAAAGCGCCACGCTTCCCGAAGGGAGAAAGGCGGACAGGTATCCGGTAAGCGGCAGGGTCGGAACA
GGAGAGCGCACGAGGGAGCTTCCAGGGGGAAACGCCTGGTATCTTTATAGTCCTGTCGGGTTTCGCCACC
TCTGACTTGAGCGTCGATTTTTGTGATGCTCGTCAGGGGGGCGGAGCCTATGGAAAAACGCCAGCAACGC
GGCCTTTTTACGGTTCCTGGCCTTTTGCTGGCCTTTTGCTCACATGTTCTTTCCTGCGTTATCCCCTGAT
TCTGTGGATAACCGTATTACCGCCTTTGAGTGAGCTGATACCGCTCGCCGCAGCCGAACGACCGAGCGCA
GCGAGTCAGTGAGCGAGGAAGCGGAAGAGCGCCCAATACGCAAACCGCCTCTCCCCGCGCGTTGGCCGAT
TCATTAATGCAGCTGGCACGACAGGTTTCCCGACTGGAAAGCGGGCAGTGAGCGCAACGCAATTAATGTG
AGTTAGCTCACTCATTAGGCACCCCAGGCTTTACACTTTATGCTTCCGGCTCGTATGTTGTGTGGAATTG
TGAGCGGATAACAATTTCACACAGGAAACAGCTATGACCATGATTACGCCAAGCGCGCAATTAACCCTCA
CTAAAGGGAACAAAAGCTGGAGCTGCAAGCTTAATGTAGTCTTATGCAATACTCTTGTAGTCTTGCAACA
TGGTAACGATGAGTTAGCAACATGCCTTACAAGGAGAGAAAAAGCACCGTGCATGCCGATTGGTGGAAGT
AAGGTGGTACGATCGTGCCTTATTAGGAAGGCAACAGACGGGTCTGACATGGATTGGACGAACCACTGAA
TTGCCGCATTGCAGAGATATTGTATTTAAGTGCCTAGCTCGATACATAAACGGGTCTCTCTGGTTAGACC
AGATCTGAGCCTGGGAGCTCTCTGGCTAACTAGGGAACCCACTGCTTAAGCCTCAATAAAGCTTGCCTTG
AGTGCTTCAAGTAGTGTGTGCCCGTCTGTTGTGTGACTCTGGTAACTAGAGATCCCTCAGACCCTTTTAG
TCAGTGTGGAAAATCTCTAGCAGTGGCGCCCGAACAGGGACTTGAAAGCGAAAGGGAAACCAGAGGAGCT
CTCTCGACGCAGGACTCGGCTTGCTGAAGCGCGCACGGCAAGAGGCGAGGGGCGGCGACTGGTGAGTACG
CCAAAAATTTTGACTAGCGGAGGCTAGAAGGAGAGAGATGGGTGCGAGAGCGTCAGTATTAAGCGGGGGA
GAATTAGATCGCGATGGGAAAAAATTCGGTTAAGGCCAGGGGGAAAGAAAAAATATAAATTAAAACATAT
AGTATGGGCAAGCAGGGAGCTAGAACGATTCGCAGTTAATCCTGGCCTGTTAGAAACATCAGAAGGCTGT
AGACAAATACTGGGACAGCTACAACCATCCCTTCAGACAGGATCAGAAGAACTTAGATCATTATATAATA
CAGTAGCAACCCTCTATTGTGTGCATCAAAGGATAGAGATAAAAGACACCAAGGAAGCTTTAGACAAGAT
AGAGGAAGAGCAAAACAAAAGTAAGACCACCGCACAGCAAGCGGCCGCTGATCTTCAGACCTGGAGGAGG
AGATATGAGGGACAATTGGAGAAGTGAATTATATAAATATAAAGTAGTAAAAATTGAACCATTAGGAGTA
GCACCCACCAAGGCAAAGAGAAGAGTGGTGCAGAGAGAAAAAAGAGCAGTGGGAATAGGAGCTTTGTTCC
TTGGGTTCTTGGGAGCAGCAGGAAGCACTATGGGCGCAGCGTCAATGACGCTGACGGTACAGGCCAGACA
ATTATTGTCTGGTATAGTGCAGCAGCAGAACAATTTGCTGAGGGCTATTGAGGCGCAACAGCATCTGTTG
CAACTCACAGTCTGGGGCATCAAGCAGCTCCAGGCAAGAATCCTGGCTGTGGAAAGATACCTAAAGGATC
AACAGCTCCTGGGGATTTGGGGTTGCTCTGGAAAACTCATTTGCACCACTGCTGTGCCTTGGAATGCTAG
TTGGAGTAATAAATCTCTGGAACAGATTTGGAATCACACGACCTGGATGGAGTGGGACAGAGAAATTAAC
AATTACACAAGCTTAATACACTCCTTAATTGAAGAATCGCAAAACCAGCAAGAAAAGAATGAACAAGAAT
TATTGGAATTAGATAAATGGGCAAGTTTGTGGAATTGGTTTAACATAACAAATTGGCTGTGGTATATAAA
ATTATTCATAATGATAGTAGGAGGCTTGGTAGGTTTAAGAATAGTTTTTGCTGTACTTTCTATAGTGAAT
AGAGTTAGGCAGGGATATTCACCATTATCGTTTCAGACCCACCTCCCAACCCCGAGGGGACCCAGAGAGG
GCCTATTTCCCATGATTCCTTCATATTTGCATATACGATACAAGGCTGTTAGAGAGATAATTAGAATTAA
TTTGACTGTAAACACAAAGATATTAGTACAAAATACGTGACGTAGAAAGTAATAATTTCTTGGGTAGTTT
GCAGTTTTAAAATTATGTTTTAAAATGGACTATCATATGCTTACCGTAACTTGAAAGTATTTCGATTTCT
TGGCTTTATATATCTTGTGGAAAGGACGAAACACCGGACACTCACATCATAGGCGCGTTTTAGAGCTAGA
AATAGCAAGTTAAAATAAGGCTAGTCCGTTATCAACTTGAAAAAGTGGCACCGAGTCGGTGCTTTTTTAA
GCTTGGCGTAACTAGATCTTGAGACAAATGGCAGTATTCATCCACAATTTTAAAAGAAAAGGGGGGATTG
GGGGGTACAGTGCAGGGGAAAGAATAGTAGACATAATAGCAACAGACATACAAACTAAAGAATTACAAAA
ACAAATTACAAAAATTCAAAATTTTCGGGTTTATTACAGGGACAGCAGAGATCCACTTTGGCGCCGGCTC
GAGGGGG
