>Addgene plasmid #76930 | CAMK2A gRNA (BRDN0001162457) | depositor partial sequence | sequence record 144390 | Target Sequence
GACACTCACATCATAGGCGC
