>Addgene plasmid #76930 | CAMK2A gRNA (BRDN0001162457) | addgene partial sequence | sequence record 186783 | hU6-F
AGAAAGTAATAATTTCTTGGGTAGTTTGCAGTTTTAAAATTATGTTTTAAAATGGACTATCATATGCTTA
CCGTAACTTGAAAGTATTTCGATTTCTTGGCTTTATATATCTTGTGGAAAGGACGAAACACCGGACACTC
ACATCATAGGCGCGTTTTAGAGCTAGAAATAGCAAGTTAAAATAAGGCTAGTCCGTTATCAACTTGAAAA
AGTGGCACCGAGTCGGTGCTTTTTTAAGCTTGGCGTAACTAGATCTTGAGACAAATGGCAGTATTCATCC
ACAATTTTAAAAGAAAAGGGGGGATTGGGGGGTACAGTGCAGGGGAAAGAATAGTAGACATAATAGCAAC
AGACATACAAACTAAAGAATTACAAAAACAAATTACAAAAATTCAAAATTTTCGGGTTTATTACAGGGAC
AGCAGAGATCCACTTTGGCGCCGGCTCGAGGGGGCCCGGGTGCAAAGATGGATAAAGTTTTAAACAGAGA
GGAATCTTTGCAGCTAATGGACCTTCTAGGTCTTGAAAGGAGTGGGAATTGGCTCCGGTGCCCGTCAGTG
GGCAGAGCGC
